>Addgene plasmid #76268 | CDKL1 gRNA (BRDN0001148269) | addgene full sequence | sequence record 185512 | Addgene Assembled Sequence
CCCGGGTGCAAAGATGGATAAAGTTTTAAACAGAGAGGAATCTTTGCAGCTAATGGACCTTCTAGGTCTT
GAAAGGAGTGGGAATTGGCTCCGGTGCCCGTCAGTGGGCAGAGCGCACATCGCCCACAGTCCCCGAGAAG
TTGGGGGGAGGGGTCGGCAATTGATCCGGTGCCTAGAGAAGGTGGCGCGGGGTAAACTGGGAAAGTGATG
TCGTGTACTGGCTCCGCCTTTTTCCCGAGGGTGGGGGAGAACCGTATATAAGTGCAGTAGTCGCCGTGAA
CGTTCTTTTTCGCAACGGGTTTGCCGCCAGAACACAGGTAAGTGCCGTGTGTGGTTCCCGCGGGCCTGGC
CTCTTTACGGGTTATGGCCCTTGCGTGCCTTGAATTACTTCCACCTGGCTGCAGTACGTGATTCTTGATC
CCGAGCTTCGGGTTGGAAGTGGGTGGGAGAGTTCGAGGCCTTGCGCTTAAGGAGCCCCTTCGCCTCGTGC
TTGAGTTGAGGCCTGGCCTGGGCGCTGGGGCCGCCGCGTGCGAATCTGGTGGCACCTTCGCGCCTGTCTC
GCTGCTTTCGATAAGTCTCTAGCCATTTAAAATTTTTGATGACCTGCTGCGACGCTTTTTTTCTGGCAAG
ATAGTCTTGTAAATGCGGGCCAAGATCTGCACACTGGTATTTCGGTTTTTGGGGCCGCGGGCGGCGACGG
GGCCCGTGCGTCCCAGCGCACATGTTCGGCGAGGCGGGGCCTGCGAGCGCGGCCACCGAGAATCGGACGG
GGGTAGTCTCAAGCTGGCCGGCCTGCTCTGGTGCCTGGCCTCGCGCCGCCGTGTATCGCCCCGCCCTGGG
CGGCAAGGCTGGCCCGGTCGGCACCAGTTGCGTGAGCGGAAAGATGGCCGCTTCCCGGCCCTGCTGCAGG
GAGCTCAAAATGGAGGACGCGGCGCTCGGGAGAGCGGGCGGGTGAGTCACCCACACAAAGGAAAAGGGCC
TTTCCGTCCTCAGCCGTCGCTTCATGTGACTCCACGGAGTACCGGGCGCCGTCCAGGCACCTCGATTAGT
TCTCGAGCTTTTGGAGTACGTCGTCTTTAGGTTGGGGGGAGGGGTTTTATGCGATGGAGTTTCCCCACAC
TGAGTGGGTGGAGACTGAAGTTAGGCCAGCTTGGCACTTGATGTAATTCTCCTTGGAATTTGCCCTTTTT
GAGTTTGGATCTTGGTTCATTCTCAAGCCTCAGACAGTGGTTCAAAGTTTTTTTCTTCCATTTCAGGTGT
CGTGACGTACGGCCACCATGACCGAGTACAAGCCCACGGTGCGCCTCGCCACCCGCGACGACGTCCCCAG
GGCCGTACGCACCCTCGCCGCCGCGTTCGCCGACTACCCCGCCACGCGCCACACCGTCGATCCGGACCGC
CACATCGAGCGGGTCACCGAGCTGCAAGAACTCTTCCTCACGCGCGTCGGGCTCGACATCGGCAAGGTGT
GGGTCGCGGACGACGGCGCCGCCGTGGCGGTCTGGACCACGCCGGAGAGCGTCGAAGCGGGGGCGGTGTT
CGCCGAGATCGGCCCGCGCATGGCCGAGTTGAGCGGTTCCCGGCTGGCCGCGCAGCAACAGATGGAAGGC
CTCCTGGCGCCGCACCGGCCCAAGGAGCCCGCGTGGTTCCTGGCCACCGTCGGAGTCTCGCCCGACCACC
AGGGCAAGGGTCTGGGCAGCGCCGTCGTGCTCCCCGGAGTGGAGGCGGCCGAGCGCGCCGGGGTGCCCGC
CTTCCTGGAGACCTCCGCGCCCCGCAACCTCCCCTTCTACGAGCGGCTCGGCTTCACCGTCACCGCCGAC
GTCGAGGTGCCCGAAGGACCGCGCACCTGGTGCATGACCCGCAAGCCCGGTGCCTGAACGCGTTAAGTCG
ACAATCAACCTCTGGATTACAAAATTTGTGAAAGATTGACTGGTATTCTTAACTATGTTGCTCCTTTTAC
GCTATGTGGATACGCTGCTTTAATGCCTTTGTATCATGCTATTGCTTCCCGTATGGCTTTCATTTTCTCC
TCCTTGTATAAATCCTGGTTGCTGTCTCTTTATGAGGAGTTGTGGCCCGTTGTCAGGCAACGTGGCGTGG
TGTGCACTGTGTTTGCTGACGCAACCCCCACTGGTTGGGGCATTGCCACCACCTGTCAGCTCCTTTCCGG
GACTTTCGCTTTCCCCCTCCCTATTGCCACGGCGGAACTCATCGCCGCCTGCCTTGCCCGCTGCTGGACA
GGGGCTCGGCTGTTGGGCACTGACAATTCCGTGGTGTTGTCGGGGAAATCATCGTCCTTTCCTTGGCTGC
TCGCCTGTGTTGCCACCTGGATTCTGCGCGGGACGTCCTTCTGCTACGTCCCTTCGGCCCTCAATCCAGC
GGACCTTCCTTCCCGCGGCCTGCTGCCGGCTCTGCGGCCTCTTCCGCGTCTTCGCCTTCGCCCTCAGACG
AGTCGGATCTCCCTTTGGGCCGCCTCCCCGCGTCGACTTTAAGACCAATGACTTACAAGGCAGCTGTAGA
TCTTAGCCACTTTTTAAAAGAAAAGGGGGGACTGGAAGGGCTAATTCACTCCCAACGAAGACAAGATCTG
CTTTTTGCTTGTACTGGGTCTCTCTGGTTAGACCAGATCTGAGCCTGGGAGCTCTCTGGCTAACTAGGGA
ACCCACTGCTTAAGCCTCAATAAAGCTTGCCTTGAGTGCTTCAAGTAGTGTGTGCCCGTCTGTTGTGTGA
CTCTGGTAACTAGAGATCCCTCAGACCCTTTTAGTCAGTGTGGAAAATCTCTAGCAGTACGTATAGTAGT
TCATGTCATCTTATTATTCAGTATTTATAACTTGCAAAGAAATGAATATCAGAGAGTGAGAGGAACTTGT
TTATTGCAGCTTATAATGGTTACAAATAAAGCAATAGCATCACAAATTTCACAAATAAAGCATTTTTTTC
ACTGCATTCTAGTTGTGGTTTGTCCAAACTCATCAATGTATCTTATCATGTCTGGCTCTAGCTATCCCGC
CCCTAACTCCGCCCATCCCGCCCCTAACTCCGCCCAGTTCCGCCCATTCTCCGCCCCATGGCTGACTAAT
TTTTTTTATTTATGCAGAGGCCGAGGCCGCCTCGGCCTCTGAGCTATTCCAGAAGTAGTGAGGAGGCTTT
TTTGGAGGCCTAGGGACGTACCCAATTCGCCCTATAGTGAGTCGTATTACGCGCGCTCACTGGCCGTCGT
TTTACAACGTCGTGACTGGGAAAACCCTGGCGTTACCCAACTTAATCGCCTTGCAGCACATCCCCCTTTC
GCCAGCTGGCGTAATAGCGAAGAGGCCCGCACCGATCGCCCTTCCCAACAGTTGCGCAGCCTGAATGGCG
AATGGG
[124 nt withheld, positions 3367-3490]
C
[91 nt withheld, positions 3492-3582]
A
[49 nt withheld, positions 3584-3632]
CCTTTGACGTTGGAGTCCACGTTCTTT
[37 nt withheld, positions 3660-3696]
ACCCTATCTCGGTCTATTCTTTTGATTTATAAGGGATTTTGCCGATTTCGGCCTATTGGTTAAAAAATGA
GCTGATTTAACAAAAATTTAACGCGAATTTTAACAAAATATTAACGCTTACAATTTAGGTGGCACTTTTC
GGGGAAATGTGCGCGGAACCCCTATTTGTTTATTTTTCTAAATACATTCAAATATGTATCCGCTCATGAG
ACAATAACCCTGATAAATGCTTCAATAATATTGAAAAAGGAAGAGTATGAGTATTCAACATTTCCGTGTC
GCCCTTATTCCCTTTTTTGCGGCATTTTGCCTTCCTGTTTTTGCTCACCCAGAAACGCTGGTGAAAGTAA
AAGATGCTGAAGATCAGTTGGGTGCACGAGTGGGTTACATCGAACTGGATCTCAACAGCGGTAAGATCCT
TGAGAGTTTTCGCCCCGAAGAACGTTTTCCAATGATGAGCACTTTTAAAGTTCTGCTATGTGGCGCGGTA
TTATCCCGTATTGACGCCGGGCAAGAGCAACTCGGTCGCCGCATACACTATTCTCAGAATGACTTGGTTG
AGTACTCACCAGTCACAGAAAAGCATCTTACGGATGGCATGACAGTAAGAGAATTATGCAGTGCTGCCAT
AACCATGAGTGATAACACTGCGGCCAACTTACTTCTGACAACGATCGGAGGACCGAAGGAGCTAACCGCT
TTTTTGCACAACATGGGGGATCATGTAACTCGCCTTGATCGTTGGGAACCGGAGCTGAATGAAGCCATAC
CAAACGACGAGCGTGACACCACGATGCCTGTAGCAATGGCAACAACGTTGCGCAAACTATTAACTGGCGA
ACTACTTACTCTAGCTTCCCGGCAACAATTAATAGACTGGATGGAGGCGGATAAAGTTGCAGGACCACTT
CTGCGCTCGGCCCTTCCGGCTGGCTGGTTTATTGCTGATAAATCTGGAGCCGGTGAGCGTGGGTCTCGCG
GTATCATTGCAGCACTGGGGCCAGATGGTAAGCCCTCCCGTATCGTAGTTATCTACACGACGGGGAGTCA
GGCAACTATGGATGAACGAAATAGACAGATCGCTGAGATAGGTGCCTCACTGATTAAGCATTGGTAACTG
TCAGACCAAGTTTACTCATATATACTTTAGATTGATTTAAAACTTCATTTTTAATTTAAAAGGATCTAGG
TGAAGATCCTTTTTGATAATCTCATGACCAAAATCCCTTAACGTGAGTTTTCGTTCCACTGAGCGTCAGA
CCCCGTAGAAAAGATCAAAGGATCTTCTTGAGATCCTTTTTTTCTGCGCGTAATCTGCTGCTTGCAAACA
AAAAAACCACCGCTACCAGCGGTGGTTTGTTTGCCGGATCAAGAGCTACCAACTCTTTTTCCGAAGGTAA
CTGGCTTCAGCAGAGCGCAGATACCAAATACTGTTCTTCTAGTGTAGCCGTAGTTAGGCCACCACTTCAA
GAACTCTGTAGCACCGCCTACATACCTCGCTCTGCTAATCCTGTTACCAGTGGCTGCTGCCAGTGGCGAT
AAGTCGTGTCTTACCGGGTTGGACTCAAGACGATAGTTACCGGATAAGGCGCAGCGGTCGGGCTGAACGG
GGGGTTCGTGCACACAGCCCAGCTTGGAGCGAACGACCTACACCGAACTGAGATACCTACAGCGTGAGCT
ATGAGAAAGCGCCACGCTTCCCGAAGGGAGAAAGGCGGACAGGTATCCGGTAAGCGGCAGGGTCGGAACA
GGAGAGCGCACGAGGGAGCTTCCAGGGGGAAACGCCTGGTATCTTTATAGTCCTGTCGGGTTTCGCCACC
TCTGACTTGAGCGTCGATTTTTGTGATGCTCGTCAGGGGGGCGGAGCCTATGGAAAAACGCCAGCAACGC
GGCCTTTTTACGGTTCCTGGCCTTTTGCTGGCCTTTTGCTCACATGTTCTTTCCTGCGTTATCCCCTGAT
TCTGTGGATAACCGTATTACCGCCTTTGAGTGAGCTGATACCGCTCGCCGCAGCCGAACGACCGAGCGCA
GCGAGTCAGTGAGCGAGGAAGCGGAAGAGCGCCCAATACGCAAACCGCCTCTCCCCGCGCGTTGGCCGAT
TCATTAATGCAGCTGGCACGACAGGTTTCCCGACTGGAAAGCGGGCAGTGAGCGCAACGCAATTAATGTG
AGTTAGCTCACTCATTAGGCACCCCAGGCTTTACACTTTATGCTTCCGGCTCGTATGTTGTGTGGAATTG
TGAGCGGATAACAATTTCACACAGGAAACAGCTATGACCATGATTACGCCAAGCGCGCAATTAACCCTCA
CTAAAGGGAACAAAAGCTGGAGCTGCAAGCTTAATGTAGTCTTATGCAATACTCTTGTAGTCTTGCAACA
TGGTAACGATGAGTTAGCAACATGCCTTACAAGGAGAGAAAAAGCACCGTGCATGCCGATTGGTGGAAGT
AAGGTGGTACGATCGTGCCTTATTAGGAAGGCAACAGACGGGTCTGACATGGATTGGACGAACCACTGAA
TTGCCGCATTGCAGAGATATTGTATTTAAGTGCCTAGCTCGATACATAAACGGGTCTCTCTGGTTAGACC
AGATCTGAGCCTGGGAGCTCTCTGGCTAACTAGGGAACCCACTGCTTAAGCCTCAATAAAGCTTGCCTTG
AGTGCTTCAAGTAGTGTGTGCCCGTCTGTTGTGTGACTCTGGTAACTAGAGATCCCTCAGACCCTTTTAG
TCAGTGTGGAAAATCTCTAGCAGTGGCGCCCGAACAGGGACTTGAAAGCGAAAGGGAAACCAGAGGAGCT
CTCTCGACGCAGGACTCGGCTTGCTGAAGCGCGCACGGCAAGAGGCGAGGGGCGGCGACTGGTGAGTACG
CCAAAAATTTTGACTAGCGGAGGCTAGAAGGAGAGAGATGGGTGCGAGAGCGTCAGTATTAAGCGGGGGA
GAATTAGATCGCGATGGGAAAAAATTCGGTTAAGGCCAGGGGGAAAGAAAAAATATAAATTAAAACATAT
AGTATGGGCAAGCAGGGAGCTAGAACGATTCGCAGTTAATCCTGGCCTGTTAGAAACATCAGAAGGCTGT
AGACAAATACTGGGACAGCTACAACCATCCCTTCAGACAGGATCAGAAGAACTTAGATCATTATATAATA
CAGTAGCAACCCTCTATTGTGTGCATCAAAGGATAGAGATAAAAGACACCAAGGAAGCTTTAGACAAGAT
AGAGGAAGAGCAAAACAAAAGTAAGACCACCGCACAGCAAGCGGCCGCTGATCTTCAGACCTGGAGGAGG
AGATATGAGGGACAATTGGAGAAGTGAATTATATAAATATAAAGTAGTAAAAATTGAACCATTAGGAGTA
GCACCCACCAAGGCAAAGAGAAGAGTGGTGCAGAGAGAAAAAAGAGCAGTGGGAATAGGAGCTTTGTTCC
TTGGGTTCTTGGGAGCAGCAGGAAGCACTATGGGCGCAGCGTCAATGACGCTGACGGTACAGGCCAGACA
ATTATTGTCTGGTATAGTGCAGCAGCAGAACAATTTGCTGAGGGCTATTGAGGCGCAACAGCATCTGTTG
CAACTCACAGTCTGGGGCATCAAGCAGCTCCAGGCAAGAATCCTGGCTGTGGAAAGATACCTAAAGGATC
AACAGCTCCTGGGGATTTGGGGTTGCTCTGGAAAACTCATTTGCACCACTGCTGTGCCTTGGAATGCTAG
TTGGAGTAATAAATCTCTGGAACAGATTTGGAATCACACGACCTGGATGGAGTGGGACAGAGAAATTAAC
AATTACACAAGCTTAATACACTCCTTAATTGAAGAATCGCAAAACCAGCAAGAAAAGAATGAACAAGAAT
TATTGGAATTAGATAAATGGGCAAGTTTGTGGAATTGGTTTAACATAACAAATTGGCTGTGGTATATAAA
ATTATTCATAATGATAGTAGGAGGCTTGGTAGGTTTAAGAATAGTTTTTGCTGTACTTTCTATAGTGAAT
AGAGTTAGGCAGGGATATTCACCATTATCGTTTCAGACCCACCTCCCAACCCCGAGGGGACCCAGAGAGG
GCCTATTTCCCATGATTCCTTCATATTTGCATATACGATACAAGGCTGTTAGAGAGATAATTAGAATTAA
TTTGACTGTAAACACAAAGATATTAGTACAAAATACGTGACGTAGAAAGTAATAATTTCTTGGGTAGTTT
GCAGTTTTAAAATTATGTTTTAAAATGGACTATCATATGCTTACCGTAACTTGAAAGTATTTCGATTTCT
TGGCTTTATATATCTTGTGGAAAGGACGAAACACCGTGACTACTATACAGACTACGGTTTTAGAGCTAGA
AATAGCAAGTTAAAATAAGGCTAGTCCGTTATCAACTTGAAAAAGTGGCACCGAGTCGGTGCTTTTTTAA
GCTTGGCGTAACTAGATCTTGAGACAAATGGCAGTATTCATCCACAATTTTAAAAGAAAAGGGGGGATTG
GGGGGTACAGTGCAGGGGAAAGAATAGTAGACATAATAGCAACAGACATACAAACTAAAGAATTACAAAA
ACAAATTACAAAAATTCAAAATTTTCGGGTTTATTACAGGGACAGCAGAGATCCACTTTGGCGCCGGCTC
GAGGGGG
Features (pLannotate 1.2.2; 29 found; start..end, strand, type, name):
     14..80      +  CDS            small t antigen (fragment): SV40 (simian virus 40) small t antigen
    106..317     +  promoter       EF-1α core promoter: core promoter for human elongation factor EF-1α
    318..1256    +  intron         EF-1α intron A: intron upstream of the start codon of human EF-1α
   1278..1877    +  CDS            PuroR (fragment): puromycin N-acetyltransferase; pac from Streptomyces; confers resistance to puromycin
   1893..2481    +  misc_feature   WPRE: woodchuck hepatitis virus posttranscriptional regulatory element
   2532..2551    +  misc_feature   cPPT/CTS (fragment): central polypurine tract and central termination sequence of HIV-1
   2553..2786    +  LTR            3' LTR (ΔU3): self-inactivating 3' long terminal repeat (LTR) from HIV-1
   2864..2985    +  polyA_signal   SV40 poly(A) signal: SV40 polyadenylation signal
   3025..3160    +  rep_origin     SV40 ori: SV40 origin of replication
   3181..3199    -  promoter       T7 promoter: promoter for bacteriophage T7 RNA polymerase
   3207..3362    +  CDS            lacZα (fragment): LacZα fragment of β-galactosidase; lacZ fragment
   3367..3795    +  rep_origin     f1 ori (sequence partly withheld): f1 bacteriophage origin of replication; arrow indicates direction of (+) strand synthesis
   3848..3952    +  promoter       AmpR promoter: bla
   3953..4813    +  CDS            AmpR: β-lactamase; bla; confers resistance to ampicillin, carbenicillin, and related antibiotics
   4984..5572    +  rep_origin     ori: high-copy-number ColE1/pMB1/pBR322/pUC origin of replication
   5755..5847    +  CDS            lacI (fragment): lac repressor; lacI; The lac repressor binds to the lac operator to inhibit transcription in E. coli. This inhibition can be relieved by adding lactose or isopropyl-β-D-thiogalactopyranoside (IPTG).
   5860..5881    +  protein_bind   CAP binding site: CAP binding activates transcription in the presence of cAMP. E. coli catabolite activator protein
   5896..5926    +  promoter       lac promoter: promoter for the E. coli lac operon
   5934..5950    +  protein_bind   lac operator: The lac repressor binds to the lac operator to inhibit transcription in E. coli. This inhibition can be relieved by adding lactose or isopropyl-β-D-thiogalactopyranoside (IPTG). lac repressor encoded by lacI
   5995..6013    +  promoter       T3 promoter: promoter for bacteriophage T3 RNA polymerase
   6041..6267    +  promoter       RSV promoter: Rous sarcoma virus enhancer/promoter
   6268..6448    +  LTR            5' LTR (truncated): truncated 5' long terminal repeat (LTR) from HIV-1
   6495..6620    +  misc_feature   HIV-1 Ψ: packaging signal of human immunodeficiency virus type 1
   6604..6967    +  CDS            HIV-1 gag (fragment): gag protein from human immunodeficiency virus 1; gag
   7113..7346    +  misc_feature   RRE: The Rev response element (RRE) of HIV-1 allows for Rev-dependent mRNA export from the nucleus to the cytoplasm.
   7723..7749    +  CDS            Rev (fragment): human immunodeficiency virus 1 (HIV-1) Rev protein; rev; enhances nuclear export of unspliced and incompletely spliced viral mRNAs
   7753..7993    +  promoter       U6 promoter: RNA polymerase III promoter for human U6 snRNA
   8023..8098    +  misc_RNA       gRNA scaffold: guide RNA scaffold for the Streptococcus pyogenes CRISPR/Cas9 system
   8154..8271    +  misc_feature   cPPT/CTS: central polypurine tract and central termination sequence of HIV-1
