[The description below was written by a language model from this plasmid's Addgene catalogue record and pLannotate feature annotations shown in this document.]
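Description:
CDKL1 gRNA (BRDN0001148269) is a third-generation lentiviral CRISPR guide plasmid built on the lentiGuide-Puro backbone and designed to target human CDKL1 (also known as KKIALRE or P42), a cyclin-dependent kinase-like gene. It belongs to a set of guides covering the human kinome. The 8.3 kb plasmid is maintained in E. coli at high copy through a ColE1/pUC-type origin with ampicillin selection from the β-lactamase gene. The backbone also carries an f1 origin, an SV40 origin and poly(A) signal, and remnants of lac and T7/T3 cloning-vector elements.

The lentiviral transfer cassette starts with an RSV promoter fused to a truncated HIV-1 5' LTR, which makes genomic RNA production in packaging cells independent of Tat. This is followed by the Ψ packaging signal with a partial gag sequence and the Rev response element for nuclear export of the unspliced genome. A human U6 RNA polymerase III promoter then drives the CDKL1-specific spacer joined to the Streptococcus pyogenes Cas9 guide RNA scaffold. A cPPT/CTS element, which aids nuclear import of the provirus, lies just downstream of the guide cassette. After it, an EF-1α core promoter with its intron A expresses puromycin N-acetyltransferase so that transduced mammalian cells can be selected, and a WPRE boosts transcript expression. The cassette ends in a self-inactivating ΔU3 3' LTR.

The plasmid does not encode Cas9. It is meant to be used with a separate Cas9 lentivector or in cells that already express Cas9, typically for knockout of CDKL1.
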