Addgene plasmid #76268: CDKL1 gRNA (BRDN0001148269)
Purpose: 3rd generation lentiviral gRNA plasmid targeting human CDKL1
Depositing lab: John Doench & David Root. Depositing organization: Broad Institute. Publication: Optimized sgRNA design to maximize activity and minimize off-target effects of CRISPR-Cas9. Doench JG, Fusi N, Sullender M, Hegde M, Vaimberg EW, Donovan KF, Smith I, Tothova Z, Wilen C, Orchard R, Virgin HW, Listgarten J, Root DE. Nat Biotechnol. 2016 Jan 18. doi: 10.1038/nbt.3437. PubMed 26780180.
Backbone
  Vector backbone: lentiGuide-Puro
  Backbone manufacturer: Zhang Lab (Addgene plasmid # 52963)
  Vector type: Mammalian Expression, Lentiviral, CRISPR
  Selectable markers: Puromycin
Growth in bacteria
  Bacterial resistance: Ampicillin, 100 μg/mL
  Growth temperature: 37°C
  Growth strain: DH5alpha
  Copy number: High Copy
Gene/Insert
  Gene/Insert name: CDKL1 (alt names: CDKL1; NM_001282236.1)
  gRNA/shRNA sequence: TGACTACTATACAGACTACG
  Species: H. sapiens (human)
  Entrez Gene: CDKL1 (a.k.a. KKIALRE, P42)
  Promoter: hU6
  Cloning method: Unknown
  Sequencing primers: 5′ U6-F; 3′ pS2-R
Terms and licenses: Academic/Nonprofit Terms; Industry Terms: Not Available to Industry
Depositor comments: The gRNA was designed to target the following Genbank reference sequence(s): NM_001282236.1,NM_004196.4. Note that this plasmid does NOT contain Cas9. It should be used in conjunction with lentiCas9-Blast (Addgene #52962) or otherwise with cell lines already expressing Cas9. Browse the full kinome gRNA library at http://www.addgene.org/pooled-library/broadgpp-human-kinome/ or visit http://www.broadinstitute.org/rnai/public/ for detailed protocols and information.
How to cite: CDKL1 gRNA (BRDN0001148269) was a gift from John Doench & David Root (Addgene plasmid # 76268 ; http://n2t.net/addgene:76268 ; RRID:Addgene_76268)
