>Addgene plasmid #76268 | CDKL1 gRNA (BRDN0001148269) | depositor partial sequence | sequence record 143728 | Target Sequence
TGACTACTATACAGACTACG
