>Addgene plasmid #76268 | CDKL1 gRNA (BRDN0001148269) | addgene partial sequence | sequence record 185511 | hU6-F
AGAAAGTAATAATTTCTTGGGTAGTTTGCAGTTTTAAAATTATGTTTTAAAATGGACTATCATATGCTTA
CCGTAACTTGAAAGTATTTCGATTTCTTGGCTTTATATATCTTGTGGAAAGGACGAAACACCGTGACTAC
TATACAGACTACGGTTTTAGAGCTAGAAATAGCAAGTTAAAATAAGGCTAGTCCGTTATCAACTTGAAAA
AGTGGCACCGAGTCGGTGCTTTTTTAAGCTTGGCGTAACTAGATCTTGAGACAAATGGCAGTATTCATCC
ACAATTTTAAAAGAAAAGGGGGGATTGGGGGGTACAGTGCAGGGGAAAGAATAGTAGACATAATAGCAAC
AGACATACAAACTAAAGAATTACAAAAACAAATTACAAAAATTCAAAATTTTCGGGTTTATTACAGGGAC
AGCAGAGATCCACTTTGGCGCCGGCTCGAGGGGGCCCGGGTGCAAAGATGGATAAAGTTTTAAACAGAGA
GGAATCTTTGCAGCTAATGGACCTTCTAGGTCTTGAAAGGAGTGGGAATTGGCTCCGGTGCCCGTCAGTG
GGCAGAGCGC
